>Addgene plasmid #69063 | pLPC-S22AProgerin-CS | addgene partial sequence | sequence record 129466 | pLPC-3 5'-CTTGCCAAACCTACAGGT-3'
ATCTTTTATTTTATCGGCCCTCTAGATGCATGCTCGAGTTACATGATGCTGCTGTTCTGGGGGCTCTGGG
CTCCTGAGCCGCTGGCAGATGCCTTGTCGGCAGGCTGCCCGCAGGTCCCGCACAGCACGGTGCGCGAGCG
CAGGTTGTACTCAGCGGGGTCCCCCGAGCTGCTGCAGTGGGAGCCGTGGTGGTGATGGAGCAGGTCATCT
CCATCCTCATCCTCGTCGTCCTCAACCACAGTCACTGAGCGCACCAGCTTGCGCATGGCCACTTCTTCCC
CAGTGGAGTTGATGAGAGCCGTACGCAGGCTGTTCCCGCAGCCCCAGGTGTTCTGTGCCTTCCACACCAG
GTCGGTAGGGGGGCTGTGGGTGGCCCCAGCTCCTGCAGCCCAGATCGTCACCACCTGCCCAGCCTTCAGG
GTGAACTTTGGTGGGAACCGGTAAGTCAGCAAGGGATCATCTCCATTCTGGCGCTTGATCTGCCAATTGC
CCATGGACTGGTCCTCATTGGACTTGTTGCGCAGCCGGACAAACTTGCCCTCCTCATCCACCTCCTCCAC
GGCCACGCGCCCGCTAGTGCGTGCGTGCTGTGAGAAGCTGCTGCGGCTCTCAGTGGACTCCAGTTTGCGC
TTTTTGGTGACGCTGCCCCCACCCTGTGTCTGGGATGAGTGAGAGGAAGCACGGCCACGGCTGCGCTGCG
AGGTAGGGCTGGGGGACAGGCGTAGCCTCTCCTCCTCGCCCTCCAAGAGCTTGCGGTAGGCGTGGATCTC
CATGTCCAGGGCCAGCTTGATGTCCAGAAGCTCCTGGTACTCGTCCAGCTGCTGCTGCATCCTTGCCCGC
ATCTCGGCCATCTCCCGCTCCTT
