>Addgene plasmid #69063 | pLPC-S22AProgerin-CS | addgene partial sequence | sequence record 131587 | pLPC-5 5'-TAGGCGTGTACGGTGGGA-3'
GCTTACTGGCTTATCGAAATTAATACGACTCACTATAGGGAGACCCAAGCTTGGTACCGAGCTCGGATCC
ACCATGGAGACCCCGTCCCAGCGGCGCGCCACCCGCAGCGGGGCGCAGGCCAGCTCCACTCCGCTGGCAC
CCACCCGCATCACCCGGCTGCAGGAGAAGGAGGACCTGCAGGAGCTCAATGATCGCTTGGCGGTCTACAT
CGACCGTGTGCGCTCGCTGGAAACGGAGAACGCAGGGCTGCGCCTTCGCATCACCGAGTCTGAAGAGGTG
GTCAGCCGCGAGGTGTCCGGCATCAAGGCCGCCTACGAGGCCGAGCTCGGGGATGCCCGCAAGACCCTTG
ACTCAGTAGCCAAGGAGCGCGCCCGCCTGCAGCTGGAGCTGAGCAAAGTGCGTGAGGAGTTTAAGGAGCT
GAAAGCGCGCAATACCAAGAAGGAGGGTGACCTGATAGCTGCTCAGGCTCGGCTGAAGGACCTGGAGGCT
CTGCTGAACTCCAAGGAGGCCGCACTGAGCACTGCTCTCAGTGAGAAGCGCACGCTGGAGGGCGAGCTGC
ATGATCTGCGGGGCCAGGTGGCCAAGCTTGAGGCAGCCCTAGGTGAGGCCAAGAAGCAACTTCAGGATGA
GATGCTGCGGCGGGTGGATGCTGAGAACAGGCTGCAGACCATGAAGGAGGAACTGGACTTCCAGAAGAAC
ATCTACAGTGAGGAGCTGCGTGAGACCAAGCGCCGTCATGAGACCCGACTGGTGGAGATTGACAATGGGA
AGCAGCGTGAGTTTGAGAGCCGGCTGGCGGATGCGCTGCAGGAACTGCGG
