[The description below was written by a language model from this plasmid's Addgene catalogue record.]
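Description:
pLPC-S22AProgerin-CS is a retroviral mammalian expression plasmid built on the pLPC backbone, about 7.3 kb in total, of which roughly 1.85 kb is insert. It is propagated in bacteria as a high-copy plasmid under ampicillin selection, and it carries a puromycin marker for selecting transduced or transfected mammalian cells. No feature table accompanies the record, so the LTRs, packaging signal, origin of replication and the promoter driving the puromycin gene are not itemised. As a retroviral vector, it would normally be introduced into packaging cells to produce virus that stably integrates the expression cassette into target cells.

The payload is a human progerin cDNA expressed from a CMV promoter. Progerin is the truncated lamin A variant encoded by LMNA and associated with Hutchinson-Gilford progeria syndrome. This version carries two engineered substitutions. Serine 22 is changed to alanine, removing a residue generally known as a mitotic phosphorylation site in lamin A involved in lamina disassembly. The cysteine of the C-terminal CaaX motif is changed to serine, which removes the residue that would normally be farnesylated, so the protein cannot receive the lipid modification that progerin otherwise retains permanently. No epitope tag or fluorescent reporter is recorded.

The construct allows stable expression of a progerin variant that can be neither phosphorylated at position 22 nor farnesylated, so the contribution of each modification to progerin's cellular effects can be separated. The associated publication concerns mutant lamin A, prophase and a p53-independent senescence program, suggesting use alongside other progerin variants in senescence studies.
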