Addgene plasmid #69063: pLPC-S22AProgerin-CS
Purpose: encodes a Progerin mutant with serine 22 mutated to an alanine and with a substitution of cysteine in CaaX-motif by a serine
Depositing lab: Gerardo Ferbeyre. Depositing organization: University of Montreal. Publication: Mutant lamin A links prophase to a p53 independent senescence program. Moiseeva O, Lessard F, Acevedo-Aquino M, Vernier M, Tsantrizos YS, Ferbeyre G. Cell Cycle. 2015 Aug 3;14(15):2408-21. doi: 10.1080/15384101.2015.1053671. Epub 2015 Jun 1. PubMed 26029982.
Backbone
  Vector backbone: pLPC
  Backbone size w/o insert (bp): 5493
  Total vector size (bp): 7338
  Vector type: Mammalian Expression, Retroviral
  Selectable markers: Puromycin
Growth in bacteria
  Bacterial resistance: Ampicillin, 100 μg/mL
  Growth temperature: 37°C
  Growth strain: NEB Stable
  Copy number: High Copy
Gene/Insert
  Gene/Insert name: Progerin
  Species: H. sapiens (human)
  Insert size (bp): 1845
  Mutation: Progerin with serine 22 mutated to alanine and with substitution of cysteine in CaaX-motif by serine (C to S)
  Entrez Gene: LMNA (a.k.a. CDCD1, CDDC, CMD1A, CMT2B1, EMD2, FPL, FPLD, FPLD2, HGPS, IDC, LDP1, LFP, LGMD1B, LMN1, LMNC, LMNL1, MADA, PRO1)
  Promoter: CMV
  Cloning method: Unknown
  Sequencing primers: 5′ taggcgtgtacggtggga; 3′ acctgtaggtttggcaag
Terms and licenses: Academic/Nonprofit Terms; Industry Terms: Not Available to Industry
How to cite: pLPC-S22AProgerin-CS was a gift from Gerardo Ferbeyre (Addgene plasmid # 69063 ; http://n2t.net/addgene:69063 ; RRID:Addgene_69063)
